>Addgene plasmid #198615 | pBad-HaloGFP-175-176 | addgene full sequence | sequence record 389864 | Addgene NGS Result
TACTTTTCATACTCCCGCCATTCAGAGAAGAAACCAATTGTCCATATTGCATCAGACATTGCCGTCACTG
CGTCTTTTACTGGCTCTTCTCGCTAACCAAACCGGTAACCCCGCTTATTAAAAGCATTCTGTAACAAAGC
GGGACCAAAGCCATGACAAAAACGCGTAACAAAAGTGTCTATAATCACGGCAGAAAAGTCCACATTGATT
ATTTGCACGGCGTCACACTTTGCTATGCCATAGCATTTTTATCCATAAGATTAGCGGATCCTACCTGACG
CTTTTTATCGCAACTCTCTACTGTTTCTCCATACCCGTTTTTTGGGCTAACAGGAGGAATTAACCATGGG
GGGTTCTCATCATCATCATCATCATGGTATGGCTAGCATGACTGGTGGACAGCAAATGGGTCGGGATCTG
TACGACGATGACGATAAGGATCCGAGCTCGAGAATGGCAGAAATCGGTACTGGCTTTCCATTCGACCCCC
ATTATGTGGAAGTCCTGGGCGAGCGCATGCACTACGTCGATGTTGGTCCGCGCGATGGCACCCCTGTGCT
GTTCCTGCACGGTAACCCGACCTCCTCCTACGTGTGGCGCAACATCATCCCGCATGTTGCACCGACCCAT
CGCTGCATTGCTCCAGACCTGATCGGTATGGGCAAATCCGACAAACCAGACCTGGGTTATTTCTTCGACG
ACCACGTCCGCTTCATGGATGCCTTCATCGAAGCCCTGGGTCTGGAAGAGGTCGTCCTGGTCATTCACGA
CTGGGGCTCCGCTCTGGGTTTCCACTGGGCCAAGCGCAATCCAGAGCGCGTCAAAGGTATTGCATTTATG
GAGTTCATCCGCCCTATCCCGACCTGGGACGAATGGCCAGAATTTGCCCGCGAGACCTTCCAGGCCTTCC
GCACCACCGACGTCGGCCGCAAGCTGATCATCGATCAGAACGTTTTTATCGAGGGTACGCTGCCGGGTGA
AAACGTCTATATCAAGGCCGACAAGCAGAAGAACGGCATCAAGGCGAACTTCAAGATCCGCCACAACATC
GAGGACGGCGGCGTGCAGCTCGCCTACCACTACCAGCAGAACACCCCCATCGGCGACGGCCCCGTGCTGC
TGCCCGACAACCACTACCTGAGCGTCCAGTCCAAACTTTCGAAAGACCCCAACGAGAAGCGCGATCACAT
GGTCCTGCTGGAGTTCGTGACCGCCGCCGGGATCACTCTCGGCATGGACGAGCTGTACAAGGGCGGTACC
GGAGGGAGCATGGTGAGCAAGGGCGAGGAGCTGTTCACCGGGGTGGTGCCCATCCTGGTCGAGCTGGACG
GCGACGTAAACGGCCACAAGTTCAGCGTGTCCGGCGAGGGTGAGGGCGATGCCACCTACGGCAAGCTGAC
CCTGAAGTTCATCTGCACCACCGGCAAGCTGCCCGTGCCCTGGCCCACCCTCGTGACCACCCTGACCTAC
GGCGTGCAGTGCTTCAGCCGCTACCCCGACCACATGAAGCAGCACGACTTCTTCAAGTCCGCCATGCCCG
AAGGCTACATCCAGGAGCGCACCATCTTCTTCAAGGACGACGGCAACTACAAGACCCGCGCCGAGGTGAA
GTTCGAGGGCGACACCCTGGTGAACCGCATCGAGCTGAAGGGCATCGACTTCAAGGAGGACGGCAACATC
CTGGGGCATAAGCTGGAGTACAACCTTGGCGTCGTCCGCCCGCTGACTGAAGTCGAGATGGACCATTACC
GCGAGCCGTTCCTGAATCCTGTTGACCGCGAGCCACTGTGGCGCTTCCCAAACGAGCTGCCAATCGCCGG
TGAGCCAGCGAACATCGTCGCGCTGGTCGAAGAATACATGGACTGGCTGCACCAGTCCCCTGTCCCGAAG
CTGCTGTTCTGGGGCACCCCAGGCGTTCTGATCCCACCGGCCGAAGCCGCTCGCCTGGCCAAAAGCCTGC
CTAACTGCAAGGCTGTGGACATCGGCCCGGGTCTGAATCTGCTGCAAGAAGACAACCCGGACCTGATCGG
CAGCGAGATCGCGCGCTGGCTGTCGACGCTCGAGATTTCCGGCTGAAAGCTTGGCTGTTTTGGCGGATGA
GAGAAGATTTTCAGCCTGATACAGATTAAATCAGAACGCAGAAGCGGTCTGATAAAACAGAATTTGCCTG
GCGGCAGTAGCGCGGTGGTCCCACCTGACCCCATGCCGAACTCAGAAGTGAAACGCCGTAGCGCCGATGG
TAGTGTGGGGTCTCCCCATGCGAGAGTAGGGAACTGCCAGGCATCAAATAAAACGAAAGGCTCAGTCGAA
AGACTGGGCCTTTCGTTTTATCTGTTGTTTGTCGGTGAACGCTCTCCTGAGTAGGACAAATCCGCCGGGA
GCGGATTTGAACGTTGCGAAGCAACGGCCCGGAGGGTGGCGGGCAGGACGCCCGCCATAAACTGCCAGGC
ATCAAATTAAGCAGAAGGCCATCCTGACGGATGGCCTTTTTGCGTTTCTACAAACTCTTTTGTTTATTTT
TCTAAATACATTCAAATATGTATCCGCTCATGAGACAATAACCCTGATAAATGCTTCAATAATATTGAAA
AAGGAAGAGTATGAGTATTCAACATTTCCGTGTCGCCCTTATTCCCTTTTTTGCGGCATTTTGCCTTCCT
GTTTTTGCTCACCCAGAAACGCTGGTGAAAGTAAAAGATGCTGAAGATCAGTTGGGTGCACGAGTGGGTT
ACATCGAACTGGATCTCAACAGCGGTAAGATCCTTGAGAGTTTTCGCCCCGAAGAACGTTTTCCAATGAT
GAGCACTTTTAAAGTTCTGCTATGTGGCGCGGTATTATCCCGTGTTGACGCCGGGCAAGAGCAACTCGGT
CGCCGCATACACTATTCTCAGAATGACTTGGTTGAGTACTCACCAGTCACAGAAAAGCATCTTACGGATG
GCATGACAGTAAGAGAATTATGCAGTGCTGCCATAACCATGAGTGATAACACTGCGGCCAACTTACTTCT
GACAACGATCGGAGGACCGAAGGAGCTAACCGCTTTTTTGCACAACATGGGGGATCATGTAACTCGCCTT
GATCGTTGGGAACCGGAGCTGAATGAAGCCATACCAAACGACGAGCGTGACACCACGATGCCTGTAGCAA
TGGCAACAACGTTGCGCAAACTATTAACTGGCGAACTACTTACTCTAGCTTCCCGGCAACAATTAATAGA
CTGGATGGAGGCGGATAAAGTTGCAGGACCACTTCTGCGCTCGGCCCTTCCGGCTGGCTGGTTTATTGCT
GATAAATCTGGAGCCGGTGAGCGTGGGTCTCGCGGTATCATTGCAGCACTGGGGCCAGATGGTAAGCCCT
CCCGTATCGTAGTTATCTACACGACGGGGAGTCAGGCAACTATGGATGAACGAAATAGACAGATCGCTGA
GATAGGTGCCTCACTGATTAAGCATTGGTAACTGTCAGACCAAGTTTACTCATATATACTTTAGATTGAT
TTAAAACTTCATTTTTAATTTAAAAGGATCTAGGTGAAGATCCTTTTTGATAATCTCATGACCAAAATCC
CTTAACGTGAGTTTTCGTTCCACTGAGCGTCAGACCCCGTAGAAAAGATCAAAGGATCTTCTTGAGATCC
TTTTTTTCTGCGCGTAATCTGCTGCTTGCAAACAAAACAACCACCGCTACCAGCGGTGGTTTGTTTGCCG
GATCAAGAGCTACCAACTCTTTTTCCGAAGGTAACTGGCTTCAGCAGAGCGCAGATACCAAATACTGTCC
TTCTAGTGTAGCCGTAGTTAGGCCACCACTTCAAGAACTCTGTAGCACCGCCTACATACCTCGCTCTGCT
AATCCTGTTACCAGTGGCTGCTGCCAGTGGCGATAAGTCGTGTCTTACCGGGTTGGACTCAAGACGATAG
TTACCGGATAAGGCGCAGCGGTCGGGCTGAACGGGGGGTTCGTGCACACAGCCCAGCTTGGAGCGAACGA
CCTACACCGAACTGAGATACCTACAGCGTGAGCTATGAGAAAGCGCCACGCTTCCCGAAGGGAGAAAGGC
GGACAGGTATCCGGTAAGCGGCAGGGTCGGAACAGGAGAGCGCACGAGGGAGCTTCCAGGGGGAAACGCC
TGGTATCTTTATAGTCCTGTCGGGTTTCGCCACCTCTGACTTGAGCGTCGATTTTTGTGATGCTCGTCAG
GGGGGCGGAGCCTATGGAAAAACGCCAGCAACGCGGCCTTTTTACGGTTCCTGGCCTTTTGCTGGCCTTT
TGCTCACATGTTCTTTCCTGCGTTATCCCCTGATTCTGTGGATAACCGTATTACCGCCTTTGAGTGAGCT
GATACCGCTCGCCGCAGCCGAACGACCGAGCGCAGCGAGTCAGTGAGCGAGGAAGCGGAAGAGCGCCTGA
TGCGGTATTTTCTCCTTACGCATCTGTGCGGTATTTCACACCGCATATGGTGCACTCTCAGTACAATCTG
CTCTGATGCCGCATAGTTAAGCCAGTATACACTCCGCTATCGCTACGTGACTGGGTCATGGCTGCGCCCC
GACACCCGCCAACACCCGCTGACGCGCCCTGACGGGCTTGTCTGCTCCCGGCATCCGCTTACAGACAAGC
TGTGACCGTCTCCGGGAGCTGCATGTGTCAGAGGTTTTCACCGTCATCACCGAAACGCGCGAGGCAGCAG
ATCAATTCGCGCGCGAAGGCGAAGCGGCATGCATAATGTGCCTGTCAAATGGACGAAGCAGGGATTCTGC
AAACCCTATGCTACTCCGTCAAGCCGTCAATTGTCTGATTCGTTACCAATTATGACAACTTGACGGCTAC
ATCATTCACTTTTTCTTCACAACCGGCACGGAACTCGCTCGGGCTGGCCCCGGTGCATTTTTTAAATACC
CGCGAGAAATAGAGTTGATCGTCAAAACCAACATTGCGACCGACGGTGGCGATAGGCATCCGGGTGGTGC
TCAAAAGCAGCTTCGCCTGGCTGATACGTTGGTCCTCGCGCCAGCTTAAGACGCTAATCCCTAACTGCTG
GCGGAAAAGATGTGACAGACGCGACGGCGACAAGCAAACATGCTGTGCGACGCTGGCGATATCAAAATTG
CTGTCTGCCAGGTGATCGCTGATGTACTGACAAGCCTCGCGTACCCGATTATCCATCGGTGGATGGAGCG
ACTCGTTAATCGCTTCCATGCGCCGCAGTAACAATTGCTCAAGCAGATTTATCGCCAGCAGCTCCGAATA
GCGCCCTTCCCCTTGCCCGGCGTTAATGATTTGCCCAAACAGGTCGCTGAAATGCGGCTGGTGCGCTTCA
TCCGGGCGAAAGAACCCCGTATTGGCAAATATTGACGGCCAGTTAAGCCATTCATGCCAGTAGGCGCGCG
GACGAAAGTAAACCCACTGGTGATACCATTCGCGAGCCTCCGGATGACGACCGTAGTGATGAATCTCTCC
TGGCGGGAACAGCAAAATATCACCCGGTCGGCAAACAAATTCTCGTCCCTGATTTTTCACCACCCCCTGA
CCGCGAATGGTGAGATTGAGAATATAACCTTTCATTCCCAGCGGTCGGTCGATAAAAAAATCGAGATAAC
CGTTGGCCTCAATCGGCGTTAAACCCGCCACCAGATGGGCATTAAACGAGTATCCCGGCAGCAGGGGATC
ATTTTGCGCTTCAGCCA
Features (pLannotate 1.2.2; 16 found; start..end, strand, type, name):
     28..312     +  promoter       araBAD promoter: araBAD; promoter of the L-arabinose operon of E. coli; the araC regulatory gene is transcribed in the opposite direction (Guzman et al., 1995)
    358..378     +  CDS            capTEV™ (fragment): composite tag for in vivo biotinylation, TEV protease cleavage, and 6xHis tagging
    379..411     +  CDS            T7 tag (gene 10 leader): leader peptide from bacteriophage T7 gene 10 promotes efficient translation in E. coli
    415..438     +  CDS            Xpress™ tag: Xpress™ epitope tag, including an enterokinase recognition and cleavage site
    454..975     +  CDS            HaloTag® (fragment): modified bacterial dehalogenase that forms covalent bonds with chloroalkane derivatives
    979..1704    +  CDS            cEGFP: cEGFP is a basic (constitutively fluorescent) green fluorescent protein published in 2008, derived from Aequorea victoria.
   1711..2073    +  CDS            HaloTag® (fragment): modified bacterial dehalogenase that forms covalent bonds with chloroalkane derivatives
   2166..2281    +  ncRNA          5S rRNA: Accession: RF00001 - 5S ribosomal RNA
   2285..2371    +  terminator     rrnB T1 terminator: Escherichia coli rrnB; transcription terminator T1 from the E. coli rrnB gene
   2463..2490    +  terminator     rrnB T2 terminator: transcription terminator T2 from the E. coli rrnB gene
   2509..2600    +  promoter       AmpR promoter: bla
   2601..3461    +  CDS            AmpR: β-lactamase; bla; confers resistance to ampicillin, carbenicillin, and related antibiotics
   3632..4220    +  rep_origin     ori: high-copy-number ColE1/pMB1/pBR322/pUC origin of replication
   4406..4546    -  misc_feature   bom: basis of mobility region from pBR322
   4648..4688    -  CDS            rop (fragment): Rop protein, which maintains plasmids at low copy number; rop
   4810..1       -  CDS            araC (across the origin): L-arabinose regulatory protein; araC
