[The description below was written by a language model from this plasmid's Addgene catalogue record and pLannotate feature annotations shown in this document.]
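Description:
pBad-HaloGFP-175-176 is a bacterial expression plasmid built on the Invitrogen pBAD backbone. It encodes a synthetic chemigenetic green fluorescent Ca2+ indicator scaffold. The plasmid is about 5.7 kb and replicates in E. coli from a high-copy ColE1/pMB1-type origin. Only a fragment of rop remains, and a pBR322 bom site lies nearby. Selection is through the β-lactamase (AmpR) gene, which confers ampicillin resistance. Expression is driven by the araBAD promoter, with the divergently transcribed araC regulator carried on the same plasmid, so transcription of the insert is induced by L-arabinose. The rrnB T1 and T2 terminators lie downstream of the coding region.

The open reading frame begins with the usual pBAD/His-type N-terminal leader: a short match to a His-tag-containing element, the T7 gene 10 leader, and the Xpress epitope with its enterokinase cleavage site. These support efficient translation, purification and detection. The roughly 1.6 kb insert consists of HaloTag split into two fragments with a GFP annotated as cEGFP placed between them. The name suggests that the GFP is inserted between HaloTag residues 175 and 176, although the record does not state this explicitly. HaloTag is a modified dehalogenase that covalently captures chloroalkane ligands. According to the associated publication title, such indicators pair GFP with synthetic chelators. Presumably a HaloTag-bound chelator ligand modulates GFP fluorescence in response to Ca2+, though the record gives no details of the ligand. The construct is intended for arabinose-induced production of the indicator protein in bacteria.
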