Addgene plasmid #198615: pBad-HaloGFP-175-176
Purpose: Green fluorescent Ca2+ ion indicator for bacterial expression.
Depositing lab: Robert Campbell. Depositing organization: The University of Tokyo. Publication: Chemigenetic indicators based on synthetic chelators and green fluorescent protein. Zhu W, Takeuchi S, Imai S, Terada T, Ueda T, Nasu Y, Terai T, Campbell RE. Nat Chem Biol. 2023 Jan;19(1):38-44. doi: 10.1038/s41589-022-01134-z. Epub 2022 Sep 22. PubMed 36138142.
Backbone
  Vector backbone: PBad
  Backbone manufacturer: Invitrogen
  Backbone size w/o insert (bp): 4000
  Vector type: Bacterial Expression
Growth in bacteria
  Bacterial resistance: Ampicillin, 100 μg/mL
  Growth temperature: 37°C
  Growth strain: DH5alpha
  Copy number: High Copy
Gene/Insert
  Gene/Insert name: HaloGFP-175-176
  Species: Synthetic
  Insert size (bp): 1620
  Promoter: araBAD promoter
  Cloning method: Gibson Cloning
  Sequencing primers: 5′ pBAD forward; 3′ pBAD Reverse
Terms and licenses: Academic/Nonprofit Terms; Industry Terms: Not Available to Industry
How to cite: pBad-HaloGFP-175-176 was a gift from Robert Campbell (Addgene plasmid # 198615 ; http://n2t.net/addgene:198615 ; RRID:Addgene_198615)
